Addgene plasmid #138857: pPD543 ZF21x6-Compact_EYFP
Purpose: EYFP reporter vector for the ZF21x6-Compact promoter
Depositing lab: Joshua Leonard. Publication: The COMET toolkit for composing customizable genetic programs in mammalian cells. Donahue PS, Draut JW, Muldoon JJ, Edelstein HI, Bagheri N, Leonard JN. Nat Commun. 2020 Feb 7;11(1):779. doi: 10.1038/s41467-019-14147-5. PubMed 32034124.
Backbone
  Vector backbone: pPD540 Reporter Template v3
  Vector type: Mammalian Expression, Synthetic Biology
Growth in bacteria
  Bacterial resistance: Ampicillin, 100 μg/mL
  Growth temperature: 37°C
  Growth strain: DH5alpha
  Copy number: High Copy
Gene/Insert
  Gene/Insert name: ZF21x6-Compact
  Species: Synthetic
  Promoter: ZF21x6-Compact
  Cloning method: Restriction Enzyme; 5′ cloning site BglII (not destroyed); 3′ cloning site NheI (not destroyed)
  Sequencing primers: 5′ CGACACGGAAATGTTGAATAC; 3′ TAGAAGGCACAGTCGAGG
Terms and licenses: Academic/Nonprofit Terms; Industry Terms: Not Available to Industry
Depositor comments: Leonard Lab plasmid reference number: L1275
How to cite: pPD543 ZF21x6-Compact_EYFP was a gift from Joshua Leonard (Addgene plasmid # 138857 ; http://n2t.net/addgene:138857 ; RRID:Addgene_138857)
