[The description below was written by a language model from this plasmid's Addgene catalogue record and pLannotate feature annotations shown in this document.]
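Description:
pPD543 ZF21x6-Compact_EYFP is a 4.3 kb mammalian expression reporter plasmid from the COMET synthetic biology toolkit, built on the pPD540 Reporter Template v3 backbone. It is propagated in E. coli as a high-copy plasmid through a ColE1/pUC-type origin and selected with ampicillin via the β-lactamase gene and its native promoter. An f1 phage origin is also present, along with short lac promoter/operator, CAP site and lacI remnants that appear to be carried over from the parental vector rather than serving a function here.

The payload is a synthetic inducible promoter, ZF21x6-Compact, cloned between BglII and NheI sites that remain intact, so the promoter module can be exchanged. As the name suggests, it comprises six binding sites for the zinc finger domain ZF21 in a compact arrangement; these sites are not individually annotated in the feature table, which picks up only a fragment of a minimal TATA-box promoter with low basal activity just upstream of the reporter. This promoter drives an EYFP coding sequence terminated by the bovine growth hormone polyadenylation signal. Yellow fluorescence should therefore stay low unless a cognate ZF21-based transcription factor is supplied, making the plasmid a readout for activators or inhibitors targeting this promoter in transfected mammalian cells.

Downstream lies an SV40 early promoter followed by only a short fragment of a bleomycin-family resistance gene (ble) and the SV40 polyadenylation signal. The annotation therefore shows no intact mammalian selection marker, which suggests the plasmid is suited to transient transfection rather than drug selection of stable lines.
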