Features (pLannotate 1.2.2; 16 found; start..end, strand, type, name):
    131..147     +  promoter       minP (fragment): minimal TATA-box promoter with low basal activity
    189..905     +  CDS            EYFP: EYFP is a basic (constitutively fluorescent) green/yellow fluorescent protein published in 1996, derived from Aequorea victoria. It is reported to be a very rapidly-maturing weak dimer with high acid sensitivity.
    959..1070    +  polyA_signal   bGH poly(A) signal: bovine growth hormone polyadenylation signal
   1187..1208    +  promoter       SV40 promoter (fragment): SV40 enhancer and early promoter
   1229..1657    +  rep_origin     f1 ori (sequence partly withheld): f1 bacteriophage origin of replication; arrow indicates direction of (+) strand synthesis
   1662..1684    +  promoter       SV40 promoter (fragment): SV40 enhancer and early promoter
   1685..1876    +  promoter       SV40 promoter: SV40 early promoter
   1903..2001    +  CDS            ble (fragment): BLE_KLEPN - Experimental evidence at protein level: Swiss-Prot protein existence level 1. Binding protein with a strong affinity to the bleomycin family of antibiotics. Binds to CL990; an antimitotic-antibiotic compound. From Klebsiella pneumoniae.
   1996..2117    +  polyA_signal   SV40 poly(A) signal: SV40 polyadenylation signal
   2190..2206    -  protein_bind   lac operator: The lac repressor binds to the lac operator to inhibit transcription in E. coli. This inhibition can be relieved by adding lactose or isopropyl-β-D-thiogalactopyranoside (IPTG). lac repressor encoded by lacI
   2214..2244    -  promoter       lac promoter: promoter for the E. coli lac operon
   2259..2280    -  protein_bind   CAP binding site: CAP binding activates transcription in the presence of cAMP. E. coli catabolite activator protein
   2293..2385    -  CDS            lacI (fragment): lac repressor; lacI; The lac repressor binds to the lac operator to inhibit transcription in E. coli. This inhibition can be relieved by adding lactose or isopropyl-β-D-thiogalactopyranoside (IPTG).
   2568..3156    -  rep_origin     ori: high-copy-number ColE1/pMB1/pBR322/pUC origin of replication
   3327..4187    -  CDS            AmpR: β-lactamase; bla; confers resistance to ampicillin, carbenicillin, and related antibiotics
   4188..4292    -  promoter       AmpR promoter: bla
>Addgene plasmid #138857 | pPD543 ZF21x6-Compact_EYFP | addgene full sequence | sequence record 322491 | Addgene NGS Result
GTGCCACCTGACGTCGACGGATCGGGAGATCTGCGAGTTAGAAGTGACGCGATTAGAAGTGTGAGCTTTA
GAAGTGGACTAATTAGAAGTGACGCGATTAGAAGTGTGAGCTTTAGAAGTGAACGCTCTCTAGAGGGTAT
ATAATGGGGGCCACTAGTCTACTACCAGAGCTCATCGCTAGCGCCACCATGGTGAGCAAGGGCGAGGAGC
TGTTCACCGGGGTGGTGCCCATCCTGGTCGAGCTGGACGGCGACGTAAACGGCCACAAGTTCAGCGTGTC
CGGCGAGGGCGAGGGCGATGCCACCTACGGCAAGCTGACCCTGAAGTTCATCTGCACCACCGGCAAGCTG
CCCGTGCCCTGGCCCACCCTCGTGACCACCTTCGGCTACGGCCTGCAGTGCTTCGCCCGCTACCCCGACC
ACATGAAGCAGCACGACTTCTTCAAGTCCGCCATGCCCGAAGGCTACGTCCAGGAGCGCACCATCTTCTT
CAAGGACGACGGCAACTACAAGACCCGCGCCGAGGTGAAGTTCGAGGGCGACACCCTGGTGAACCGCATC
GAGCTGAAGGGCATCGACTTCAAGGAGGACGGCAACATCCTGGGGCACAAGCTGGAGTACAACTACAACA
GCCACAACGTCTATATCATGGCCGACAAGCAGAAGAACGGCATCAAGGTGAACTTCAAGATCCGCCACAA
CATCGAGGACGGCAGCGTGCAGCTCGCCGACCACTACCAGCAGAACACCCCCATCGGCGACGGCCCCGTG
CTGCTGCCCGACAACCACTACCTGAGCTACCAGTCCGCCCTGAGCAAAGACCCCAACGAGAAGCGCGATC
ACATGGTCCTGCTGGAGTTCGTGACCGCCGCCGGGATCACTCTCGGCATGGACGAGCTGTACAAGTAGGC
GGCCGCTCGAGTCTAGAGGGCCCGTTTAAACCCGCTGATCAGCCTCGACTGTGCCTTCTAGTTGCCAGCC
ATCTGTTGTTTGCCCCTCCCCCGTGCCTTCCTTGACCCTGGAAGGTGCCACTCCCACTGTCCTTTCCTAA
TAAAATGAGGAAATTGCATCGCATTGTCTGAGTAGGTGTCATTCTATTCTGGGGGGTGGGGTGGGGCAGG
ACAGCAAGGGGGAGGATTGGGAAGTCAATAGCAGGCATGCTGGGGATGCGGTGGGCTCTATGGCTTCTGA
GGCGGAAAGAACCAGCTGGGGCTCTAGGGGGTATCCCC
[124 nt withheld, positions 1229-1352]
C
[91 nt withheld, positions 1354-1444]
A
[49 nt withheld, positions 1446-1494]
CCTTTGACGTTGGAGTCCACGTTCTTT
[37 nt withheld, positions 1522-1558]
ACCCTATCTCGGTCTATTCTTTTGATTTATAAGGGATTTTGCCGATTTCGGCCTATTGGTTAAAAAATGA
GCTGATTTAACAAAAATTTAACGCGAATTAATTCTGTGGAATGTGTGTCAGTTAGGCTCAATTAGTCAGC
AACCATAGTCCCGCCCCTAACTCCGCCCATCCCGCCCCTAACTCCGCCCAGTTCCGCCCATTCTCCGCCC
CATGGCTGACTAATTTTTTTTATTTATGCAGAGGCCGAGGCCGCCTCTGCCTCTGAGCTATTCCAGAAGT
AGTGAGGAGGCTTTTTTGGAGGCCTAGGCTTTTGCAAAAAGCTCCCGGGAGCTTGTATATCCATTTTCGG
AGGTTGGGCTTCGGAATCGTTTTCCGGGACGCCGGCTGGATGATCCTCCAGCGCGGGGATCTCATGCTGG
AGTTCTTCGCCCACCCCAACTTGTTTATTGCAGCTTATAATGGTTACAAATAAAGCAATAGCATCACAAA
TTTCACAAATAAAGCATTTTTTTCACTGCATTCTAGTTGTGGTTTGTCCAAACTCATCAATGTATCTTAT
CATGTCTGTATACCGTCGACCTCTAGCTAGAGCTTGGCGTAATCATGGTCATAGCTGTTTCCTGTGTGAA
ATTGTTATCCGCTCACAATTCCACACAACATACGAGCCGGAAGCATAAAGTGTAAAGCCTGGGGTGCCTA
ATGAGTGAGCTAACTCACATTAATTGCGTTGCGCTCACTGCCCGCTTTCCAGTCGGGAAACCTGTCGTGC
CAGCTGCATTAATGAATCGGCCAACGCGCGGGGAGAGGCGGTTTGCGTATTGGGCGCTCTTCCGCTTCCT
CGCTCACTGACTCGCTGCGCTCGGTCGTTCGGCTGCGGCGAGCGGTATCAGCTCACTCAAAGGCGGTAAT
ACGGTTATCCACAGAATCAGGGGATAACGCAGGAAAGAACATGTGAGCAAAAGGCCAGCAAAAGGCCAGG
AACCGTAAAAAGGCCGCGTTGCTGGCGTTTTTCCATAGGCTCCGCCCCCCTGACGAGCATCACAAAAATC
GACGCTCAAGTCAGAGGTGGCGAAACCCGACAGGACTATAAAGATACCAGGCGTTTCCCCCTGGAAGCTC
CCTCGTGCGCTCTCCTGTTCCGACCCTGCCGCTTACCGGATACCTGTCCGCCTTTCTCCCTTCGGGAAGC
GTGGCGCTTTCTCATAGCTCACGCTGTAGGTATCTCAGTTCGGTGTAGGTCGTTCGCTCCAAGCTGGGCT
GTGTGCACGAACCCCCCGTTCAGCCCGACCGCTGCGCCTTATCCGGTAACTATCGTCTTGAGTCCAACCC
GGTAAGACACGACTTATCGCCACTGGCAGCAGCCACTGGTAACAGGATTAGCAGAGCGAGGTATGTAGGC
GGTGCTACAGAGTTCTTGAAGTGGTGGCCTAACTACGGCTACACTAGAAGAACAGTATTTGGTATCTGCG
CTCTGCTGAAGCCAGTTACCTTCGGAAAAAGAGTTGGTAGCTCTTGATCCGGCAAACAAACCACCGCTGG
TAGCGGTGGTTTTTTTGTTTGCAAGCAGCAGATTACGCGCAGAAAAAAAGGATCTCAAGAAGATCCTTTG
ATCTTTTCTACGGGGTCTGACGCTCAGTGGAACGAAAACTCACGTTAAGGGATTTTGGTCATGAGATTAT
CAAAAAGGATCTTCACCTAGATCCTTTTAAATTAAAAATGAAGTTTTAAATCAATCTAAAGTATATATGA
GTAAACTTGGTCTGACAGTTACCAATGCTTAATCAGTGAGGCACCTATCTCAGCGATCTGTCTATTTCGT
TCATCCATAGTTGCCTGACTCCCCGTCGTGTAGATAACTACGATACGGGAGGGCTTACCATCTGGCCCCA
GTGCTGCAATGATACCGCGAGATCCACGCTCACCGGCTCCAGATTTATCAGCAATAAACCAGCCAGCCGG
AAGGGCCGAGCGCAGAAGTGGTCCTGCAACTTTATCCGCCTCCATCCAGTCTATTAATTGTTGCCGGGAA
GCTAGAGTAAGTAGTTCGCCAGTTAATAGTTTGCGCAACGTTGTTGCCATTGCTACAGGCATCGTGGTGT
CACGCTCGTCGTTTGGTATGGCTTCATTCAGCTCCGGTTCCCAACGATCAAGGCGAGTTACATGATCCCC
CATGTTGTGCAAAAAAGCGGTTAGCTCCTTCGGTCCTCCGATCGTTGTCAGAAGTAAGTTGGCCGCAGTG
TTATCACTCATGGTTATGGCAGCACTGCATAATTCTCTTACTGTCATGCCATCCGTAAGATGCTTTTCTG
TGACTGGTGAGTACTCAACCAAGTCATTCTGAGAATAGTGTATGCGGCGACCGAGTTGCTCTTGCCCGGC
GTCAATACGGGATAATACCGCGCCACATAGCAGAACTTTAAAAGTGCTCATCATTGGAAAACGTTCTTCG
GGGCGAAAACTCTCAAGGATCTTACCGCTGTTGAGATCCAGTTCGATGTAACCCACTCGTGCACCCAACT
GATCTTCAGCATCTTTTACTTTCACCAGCGTTTCTGGGTGAGCAAAAACAGGAAGGCAAAATGCCGCAAA
AAAGGGAATAAGGGCGACACGGAAATGTTGAATACTCATACTCTTCCTTTTTCAATATTATTGAAGCATT
TATCAGGGTTATTGTCTCATGAGCGGATACATATTTGAATGTATTTAGAAAAATAAACAAATAGGGGTTC
CGCGCACATTTCCCCGAAAA
