>Addgene plasmid #138857 | pPD543 ZF21x6-Compact_EYFP | depositor partial sequence | sequence record 268381 | ZF21x6-Compact promoter
AGATCTGCGAGTTAGAAGTGACGCGATTAGAAGTGTGAGCTTTAGAAGTGGACTAATTAGAAGTGACGCG
ATTAGAAGTGTGAGCTTTAGAAGTGAACGCTCTCTAGAGGGTATATAATGGGGGCCACTAGTCTACTACC
AGAGCTCATCGCTAGC
